Addgene plasmid #75573: PBK gRNA (BRDN0001145489)
Purpose: 3rd generation lentiviral gRNA plasmid targeting human PBK
Depositing lab: John Doench & David Root. Depositing organization: Broad Institute. Publication: Optimized sgRNA design to maximize activity and minimize off-target effects of CRISPR-Cas9. Doench JG, Fusi N, Sullender M, Hegde M, Vaimberg EW, Donovan KF, Smith I, Tothova Z, Wilen C, Orchard R, Virgin HW, Listgarten J, Root DE. Nat Biotechnol. 2016 Jan 18. doi: 10.1038/nbt.3437. PubMed 26780180.
Backbone
  Vector backbone: lentiGuide-Puro
  Backbone manufacturer: Zhang Lab (Addgene plasmid # 52963)
  Vector type: Mammalian Expression, Lentiviral, CRISPR
  Selectable markers: Puromycin
Growth in bacteria
  Bacterial resistance: Ampicillin, 100 μg/mL
  Growth temperature: 37°C
  Growth strain: DH5alpha
  Copy number: High Copy
Gene/Insert
  Gene/Insert name: PBK (alt names: PBK; NM_001278945.1)
  gRNA/shRNA sequence: CCACTGGATGAAAATATGAC
  Species: H. sapiens (human)
  Entrez Gene: PBK (a.k.a. CT84, HEL164, Nori-3, SPK, TOPK)
  Promoter: hU6
  Cloning method: Unknown
  Sequencing primers: 5′ U6-F; 3′ pS2-R
Terms and licenses: Academic/Nonprofit Terms; Industry Terms: Not Available to Industry
Depositor comments: The gRNA was designed to target the following Genbank reference sequence(s): NM_001278945.1,NM_018492.3. Note that this plasmid does NOT contain Cas9. It should be used in conjunction with lentiCas9-Blast (Addgene #52962) or otherwise with cell lines already expressing Cas9. Browse the full kinome gRNA library at http://www.addgene.org/pooled-library/broadgpp-human-kinome/ or visit http://www.broadinstitute.org/rnai/public/ for detailed protocols and information.
How to cite: PBK gRNA (BRDN0001145489) was a gift from John Doench & David Root (Addgene plasmid # 75573 ; http://n2t.net/addgene:75573 ; RRID:Addgene_75573)
