[The description below was written by a language model from this plasmid's Addgene catalogue record and pLannotate feature annotations shown in this document.]
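Description:
PBK gRNA (BRDN0001145489) is a third-generation lentiviral guide RNA plasmid built on the lentiGuide-Puro backbone, carrying a single guide designed against human PBK (also known as TOPK or SPK), with the guide matched to two PBK reference transcripts. It belongs to a human kinome gRNA collection. In bacteria it is maintained as a high-copy plasmid through a ColE1/pUC-type origin and selected with ampicillin via the β-lactamase gene. The backbone also retains an f1 origin, an SV40 origin and poly(A) signal, and remnants of lac and T7/T3 promoter elements that play no role in the payload.

The transfer cassette is driven by an RSV promoter fused to a truncated HIV-1 5' LTR, which makes genomic RNA production Tat-independent. This is followed by the Ψ packaging signal, a partial gag sequence, the Rev response element for Rev-dependent nuclear export, and a central polypurine tract. Within the provirus, a human U6 RNA polymerase III promoter transcribes the PBK-targeting spacer joined to the Streptococcus pyogenes Cas9 guide scaffold. Downstream, the EF-1α core promoter with its intron A expresses puromycin N-acetyltransferase, allowing selection of transduced mammalian cells, and a WPRE enhances transcript expression. The ΔU3 3' LTR renders the integrated vector self-inactivating.

The plasmid does not encode Cas9, so it is meant to be used with a separate Cas9 vector or in cells that already express Cas9. In that setting it supports stable guide delivery for CRISPR-mediated disruption of PBK.
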