Features (pLannotate 1.2.2; 29 found; start..end, strand, type, name):
     14..80      +  CDS            small t antigen (fragment): SV40 (simian virus 40) small t antigen
    106..317     +  promoter       EF-1α core promoter: core promoter for human elongation factor EF-1α
    318..1256    +  intron         EF-1α intron A: intron upstream of the start codon of human EF-1α
   1278..1877    +  CDS            PuroR (fragment): puromycin N-acetyltransferase; pac from Streptomyces; confers resistance to puromycin
   1893..2481    +  misc_feature   WPRE: woodchuck hepatitis virus posttranscriptional regulatory element
   2532..2551    +  misc_feature   cPPT/CTS (fragment): central polypurine tract and central termination sequence of HIV-1
   2553..2786    +  LTR            3' LTR (ΔU3): self-inactivating 3' long terminal repeat (LTR) from HIV-1
   2864..2985    +  polyA_signal   SV40 poly(A) signal: SV40 polyadenylation signal
   3025..3160    +  rep_origin     SV40 ori: SV40 origin of replication
   3181..3199    -  promoter       T7 promoter: promoter for bacteriophage T7 RNA polymerase
   3207..3362    +  CDS            lacZα (fragment): LacZα fragment of β-galactosidase; lacZ fragment
   3367..3795    +  rep_origin     f1 ori (sequence partly withheld): f1 bacteriophage origin of replication; arrow indicates direction of (+) strand synthesis
   3848..3952    +  promoter       AmpR promoter: bla
   3953..4813    +  CDS            AmpR: β-lactamase; bla; confers resistance to ampicillin, carbenicillin, and related antibiotics
   4984..5572    +  rep_origin     ori: high-copy-number ColE1/pMB1/pBR322/pUC origin of replication
   5755..5847    +  CDS            lacI (fragment): lac repressor; lacI; The lac repressor binds to the lac operator to inhibit transcription in E. coli. This inhibition can be relieved by adding lactose or isopropyl-β-D-thiogalactopyranoside (IPTG).
   5860..5881    +  protein_bind   CAP binding site: CAP binding activates transcription in the presence of cAMP. E. coli catabolite activator protein
   5896..5926    +  promoter       lac promoter: promoter for the E. coli lac operon
   5934..5950    +  protein_bind   lac operator: The lac repressor binds to the lac operator to inhibit transcription in E. coli. This inhibition can be relieved by adding lactose or isopropyl-β-D-thiogalactopyranoside (IPTG). lac repressor encoded by lacI
   5995..6013    +  promoter       T3 promoter: promoter for bacteriophage T3 RNA polymerase
   6041..6267    +  promoter       RSV promoter: Rous sarcoma virus enhancer/promoter
   6268..6448    +  LTR            5' LTR (truncated): truncated 5' long terminal repeat (LTR) from HIV-1
   6495..6620    +  misc_feature   HIV-1 Ψ: packaging signal of human immunodeficiency virus type 1
   6604..6967    +  CDS            HIV-1 gag (fragment): gag protein from human immunodeficiency virus 1; gag
   7113..7346    +  misc_feature   RRE: The Rev response element (RRE) of HIV-1 allows for Rev-dependent mRNA export from the nucleus to the cytoplasm.
   7723..7749    +  CDS            Rev (fragment): human immunodeficiency virus 1 (HIV-1) Rev protein; rev; enhances nuclear export of unspliced and incompletely spliced viral mRNAs
   7753..7993    +  promoter       U6 promoter: RNA polymerase III promoter for human U6 snRNA
   8023..8098    +  misc_RNA       gRNA scaffold: guide RNA scaffold for the Streptococcus pyogenes CRISPR/Cas9 system
   8154..8271    +  misc_feature   cPPT/CTS: central polypurine tract and central termination sequence of HIV-1
>Addgene plasmid #75573 | PBK gRNA (BRDN0001145489) | addgene full sequence | sequence record 184142 | Addgene Assembled Sequence
CCCGGGTGCAAAGATGGATAAAGTTTTAAACAGAGAGGAATCTTTGCAGCTAATGGACCTTCTAGGTCTT
GAAAGGAGTGGGAATTGGCTCCGGTGCCCGTCAGTGGGCAGAGCGCACATCGCCCACAGTCCCCGAGAAG
TTGGGGGGAGGGGTCGGCAATTGATCCGGTGCCTAGAGAAGGTGGCGCGGGGTAAACTGGGAAAGTGATG
TCGTGTACTGGCTCCGCCTTTTTCCCGAGGGTGGGGGAGAACCGTATATAAGTGCAGTAGTCGCCGTGAA
CGTTCTTTTTCGCAACGGGTTTGCCGCCAGAACACAGGTAAGTGCCGTGTGTGGTTCCCGCGGGCCTGGC
CTCTTTACGGGTTATGGCCCTTGCGTGCCTTGAATTACTTCCACCTGGCTGCAGTACGTGATTCTTGATC
CCGAGCTTCGGGTTGGAAGTGGGTGGGAGAGTTCGAGGCCTTGCGCTTAAGGAGCCCCTTCGCCTCGTGC
TTGAGTTGAGGCCTGGCCTGGGCGCTGGGGCCGCCGCGTGCGAATCTGGTGGCACCTTCGCGCCTGTCTC
GCTGCTTTCGATAAGTCTCTAGCCATTTAAAATTTTTGATGACCTGCTGCGACGCTTTTTTTCTGGCAAG
ATAGTCTTGTAAATGCGGGCCAAGATCTGCACACTGGTATTTCGGTTTTTGGGGCCGCGGGCGGCGACGG
GGCCCGTGCGTCCCAGCGCACATGTTCGGCGAGGCGGGGCCTGCGAGCGCGGCCACCGAGAATCGGACGG
GGGTAGTCTCAAGCTGGCCGGCCTGCTCTGGTGCCTGGCCTCGCGCCGCCGTGTATCGCCCCGCCCTGGG
CGGCAAGGCTGGCCCGGTCGGCACCAGTTGCGTGAGCGGAAAGATGGCCGCTTCCCGGCCCTGCTGCAGG
GAGCTCAAAATGGAGGACGCGGCGCTCGGGAGAGCGGGCGGGTGAGTCACCCACACAAAGGAAAAGGGCC
TTTCCGTCCTCAGCCGTCGCTTCATGTGACTCCACGGAGTACCGGGCGCCGTCCAGGCACCTCGATTAGT
TCTCGAGCTTTTGGAGTACGTCGTCTTTAGGTTGGGGGGAGGGGTTTTATGCGATGGAGTTTCCCCACAC
TGAGTGGGTGGAGACTGAAGTTAGGCCAGCTTGGCACTTGATGTAATTCTCCTTGGAATTTGCCCTTTTT
GAGTTTGGATCTTGGTTCATTCTCAAGCCTCAGACAGTGGTTCAAAGTTTTTTTCTTCCATTTCAGGTGT
CGTGACGTACGGCCACCATGACCGAGTACAAGCCCACGGTGCGCCTCGCCACCCGCGACGACGTCCCCAG
GGCCGTACGCACCCTCGCCGCCGCGTTCGCCGACTACCCCGCCACGCGCCACACCGTCGATCCGGACCGC
CACATCGAGCGGGTCACCGAGCTGCAAGAACTCTTCCTCACGCGCGTCGGGCTCGACATCGGCAAGGTGT
GGGTCGCGGACGACGGCGCCGCCGTGGCGGTCTGGACCACGCCGGAGAGCGTCGAAGCGGGGGCGGTGTT
CGCCGAGATCGGCCCGCGCATGGCCGAGTTGAGCGGTTCCCGGCTGGCCGCGCAGCAACAGATGGAAGGC
CTCCTGGCGCCGCACCGGCCCAAGGAGCCCGCGTGGTTCCTGGCCACCGTCGGAGTCTCGCCCGACCACC
AGGGCAAGGGTCTGGGCAGCGCCGTCGTGCTCCCCGGAGTGGAGGCGGCCGAGCGCGCCGGGGTGCCCGC
CTTCCTGGAGACCTCCGCGCCCCGCAACCTCCCCTTCTACGAGCGGCTCGGCTTCACCGTCACCGCCGAC
GTCGAGGTGCCCGAAGGACCGCGCACCTGGTGCATGACCCGCAAGCCCGGTGCCTGAACGCGTTAAGTCG
ACAATCAACCTCTGGATTACAAAATTTGTGAAAGATTGACTGGTATTCTTAACTATGTTGCTCCTTTTAC
GCTATGTGGATACGCTGCTTTAATGCCTTTGTATCATGCTATTGCTTCCCGTATGGCTTTCATTTTCTCC
TCCTTGTATAAATCCTGGTTGCTGTCTCTTTATGAGGAGTTGTGGCCCGTTGTCAGGCAACGTGGCGTGG
TGTGCACTGTGTTTGCTGACGCAACCCCCACTGGTTGGGGCATTGCCACCACCTGTCAGCTCCTTTCCGG
GACTTTCGCTTTCCCCCTCCCTATTGCCACGGCGGAACTCATCGCCGCCTGCCTTGCCCGCTGCTGGACA
GGGGCTCGGCTGTTGGGCACTGACAATTCCGTGGTGTTGTCGGGGAAATCATCGTCCTTTCCTTGGCTGC
TCGCCTGTGTTGCCACCTGGATTCTGCGCGGGACGTCCTTCTGCTACGTCCCTTCGGCCCTCAATCCAGC
GGACCTTCCTTCCCGCGGCCTGCTGCCGGCTCTGCGGCCTCTTCCGCGTCTTCGCCTTCGCCCTCAGACG
AGTCGGATCTCCCTTTGGGCCGCCTCCCCGCGTCGACTTTAAGACCAATGACTTACAAGGCAGCTGTAGA
TCTTAGCCACTTTTTAAAAGAAAAGGGGGGACTGGAAGGGCTAATTCACTCCCAACGAAGACAAGATCTG
CTTTTTGCTTGTACTGGGTCTCTCTGGTTAGACCAGATCTGAGCCTGGGAGCTCTCTGGCTAACTAGGGA
ACCCACTGCTTAAGCCTCAATAAAGCTTGCCTTGAGTGCTTCAAGTAGTGTGTGCCCGTCTGTTGTGTGA
CTCTGGTAACTAGAGATCCCTCAGACCCTTTTAGTCAGTGTGGAAAATCTCTAGCAGTACGTATAGTAGT
TCATGTCATCTTATTATTCAGTATTTATAACTTGCAAAGAAATGAATATCAGAGAGTGAGAGGAACTTGT
TTATTGCAGCTTATAATGGTTACAAATAAAGCAATAGCATCACAAATTTCACAAATAAAGCATTTTTTTC
ACTGCATTCTAGTTGTGGTTTGTCCAAACTCATCAATGTATCTTATCATGTCTGGCTCTAGCTATCCCGC
CCCTAACTCCGCCCATCCCGCCCCTAACTCCGCCCAGTTCCGCCCATTCTCCGCCCCATGGCTGACTAAT
TTTTTTTATTTATGCAGAGGCCGAGGCCGCCTCGGCCTCTGAGCTATTCCAGAAGTAGTGAGGAGGCTTT
TTTGGAGGCCTAGGGACGTACCCAATTCGCCCTATAGTGAGTCGTATTACGCGCGCTCACTGGCCGTCGT
TTTACAACGTCGTGACTGGGAAAACCCTGGCGTTACCCAACTTAATCGCCTTGCAGCACATCCCCCTTTC
GCCAGCTGGCGTAATAGCGAAGAGGCCCGCACCGATCGCCCTTCCCAACAGTTGCGCAGCCTGAATGGCG
AATGGG
[124 nt withheld, positions 3367-3490]
C
[91 nt withheld, positions 3492-3582]
A
[49 nt withheld, positions 3584-3632]
CCTTTGACGTTGGAGTCCACGTTCTTT
[37 nt withheld, positions 3660-3696]
ACCCTATCTCGGTCTATTCTTTTGATTTATAAGGGATTTTGCCGATTTCGGCCTATTGGTTAAAAAATGA
GCTGATTTAACAAAAATTTAACGCGAATTTTAACAAAATATTAACGCTTACAATTTAGGTGGCACTTTTC
GGGGAAATGTGCGCGGAACCCCTATTTGTTTATTTTTCTAAATACATTCAAATATGTATCCGCTCATGAG
ACAATAACCCTGATAAATGCTTCAATAATATTGAAAAAGGAAGAGTATGAGTATTCAACATTTCCGTGTC
GCCCTTATTCCCTTTTTTGCGGCATTTTGCCTTCCTGTTTTTGCTCACCCAGAAACGCTGGTGAAAGTAA
AAGATGCTGAAGATCAGTTGGGTGCACGAGTGGGTTACATCGAACTGGATCTCAACAGCGGTAAGATCCT
TGAGAGTTTTCGCCCCGAAGAACGTTTTCCAATGATGAGCACTTTTAAAGTTCTGCTATGTGGCGCGGTA
TTATCCCGTATTGACGCCGGGCAAGAGCAACTCGGTCGCCGCATACACTATTCTCAGAATGACTTGGTTG
AGTACTCACCAGTCACAGAAAAGCATCTTACGGATGGCATGACAGTAAGAGAATTATGCAGTGCTGCCAT
AACCATGAGTGATAACACTGCGGCCAACTTACTTCTGACAACGATCGGAGGACCGAAGGAGCTAACCGCT
TTTTTGCACAACATGGGGGATCATGTAACTCGCCTTGATCGTTGGGAACCGGAGCTGAATGAAGCCATAC
CAAACGACGAGCGTGACACCACGATGCCTGTAGCAATGGCAACAACGTTGCGCAAACTATTAACTGGCGA
ACTACTTACTCTAGCTTCCCGGCAACAATTAATAGACTGGATGGAGGCGGATAAAGTTGCAGGACCACTT
CTGCGCTCGGCCCTTCCGGCTGGCTGGTTTATTGCTGATAAATCTGGAGCCGGTGAGCGTGGGTCTCGCG
GTATCATTGCAGCACTGGGGCCAGATGGTAAGCCCTCCCGTATCGTAGTTATCTACACGACGGGGAGTCA
GGCAACTATGGATGAACGAAATAGACAGATCGCTGAGATAGGTGCCTCACTGATTAAGCATTGGTAACTG
TCAGACCAAGTTTACTCATATATACTTTAGATTGATTTAAAACTTCATTTTTAATTTAAAAGGATCTAGG
TGAAGATCCTTTTTGATAATCTCATGACCAAAATCCCTTAACGTGAGTTTTCGTTCCACTGAGCGTCAGA
CCCCGTAGAAAAGATCAAAGGATCTTCTTGAGATCCTTTTTTTCTGCGCGTAATCTGCTGCTTGCAAACA
AAAAAACCACCGCTACCAGCGGTGGTTTGTTTGCCGGATCAAGAGCTACCAACTCTTTTTCCGAAGGTAA
CTGGCTTCAGCAGAGCGCAGATACCAAATACTGTTCTTCTAGTGTAGCCGTAGTTAGGCCACCACTTCAA
GAACTCTGTAGCACCGCCTACATACCTCGCTCTGCTAATCCTGTTACCAGTGGCTGCTGCCAGTGGCGAT
AAGTCGTGTCTTACCGGGTTGGACTCAAGACGATAGTTACCGGATAAGGCGCAGCGGTCGGGCTGAACGG
GGGGTTCGTGCACACAGCCCAGCTTGGAGCGAACGACCTACACCGAACTGAGATACCTACAGCGTGAGCT
ATGAGAAAGCGCCACGCTTCCCGAAGGGAGAAAGGCGGACAGGTATCCGGTAAGCGGCAGGGTCGGAACA
GGAGAGCGCACGAGGGAGCTTCCAGGGGGAAACGCCTGGTATCTTTATAGTCCTGTCGGGTTTCGCCACC
TCTGACTTGAGCGTCGATTTTTGTGATGCTCGTCAGGGGGGCGGAGCCTATGGAAAAACGCCAGCAACGC
GGCCTTTTTACGGTTCCTGGCCTTTTGCTGGCCTTTTGCTCACATGTTCTTTCCTGCGTTATCCCCTGAT
TCTGTGGATAACCGTATTACCGCCTTTGAGTGAGCTGATACCGCTCGCCGCAGCCGAACGACCGAGCGCA
GCGAGTCAGTGAGCGAGGAAGCGGAAGAGCGCCCAATACGCAAACCGCCTCTCCCCGCGCGTTGGCCGAT
TCATTAATGCAGCTGGCACGACAGGTTTCCCGACTGGAAAGCGGGCAGTGAGCGCAACGCAATTAATGTG
AGTTAGCTCACTCATTAGGCACCCCAGGCTTTACACTTTATGCTTCCGGCTCGTATGTTGTGTGGAATTG
TGAGCGGATAACAATTTCACACAGGAAACAGCTATGACCATGATTACGCCAAGCGCGCAATTAACCCTCA
CTAAAGGGAACAAAAGCTGGAGCTGCAAGCTTAATGTAGTCTTATGCAATACTCTTGTAGTCTTGCAACA
TGGTAACGATGAGTTAGCAACATGCCTTACAAGGAGAGAAAAAGCACCGTGCATGCCGATTGGTGGAAGT
AAGGTGGTACGATCGTGCCTTATTAGGAAGGCAACAGACGGGTCTGACATGGATTGGACGAACCACTGAA
TTGCCGCATTGCAGAGATATTGTATTTAAGTGCCTAGCTCGATACATAAACGGGTCTCTCTGGTTAGACC
AGATCTGAGCCTGGGAGCTCTCTGGCTAACTAGGGAACCCACTGCTTAAGCCTCAATAAAGCTTGCCTTG
AGTGCTTCAAGTAGTGTGTGCCCGTCTGTTGTGTGACTCTGGTAACTAGAGATCCCTCAGACCCTTTTAG
TCAGTGTGGAAAATCTCTAGCAGTGGCGCCCGAACAGGGACTTGAAAGCGAAAGGGAAACCAGAGGAGCT
CTCTCGACGCAGGACTCGGCTTGCTGAAGCGCGCACGGCAAGAGGCGAGGGGCGGCGACTGGTGAGTACG
CCAAAAATTTTGACTAGCGGAGGCTAGAAGGAGAGAGATGGGTGCGAGAGCGTCAGTATTAAGCGGGGGA
GAATTAGATCGCGATGGGAAAAAATTCGGTTAAGGCCAGGGGGAAAGAAAAAATATAAATTAAAACATAT
AGTATGGGCAAGCAGGGAGCTAGAACGATTCGCAGTTAATCCTGGCCTGTTAGAAACATCAGAAGGCTGT
AGACAAATACTGGGACAGCTACAACCATCCCTTCAGACAGGATCAGAAGAACTTAGATCATTATATAATA
CAGTAGCAACCCTCTATTGTGTGCATCAAAGGATAGAGATAAAAGACACCAAGGAAGCTTTAGACAAGAT
AGAGGAAGAGCAAAACAAAAGTAAGACCACCGCACAGCAAGCGGCCGCTGATCTTCAGACCTGGAGGAGG
AGATATGAGGGACAATTGGAGAAGTGAATTATATAAATATAAAGTAGTAAAAATTGAACCATTAGGAGTA
GCACCCACCAAGGCAAAGAGAAGAGTGGTGCAGAGAGAAAAAAGAGCAGTGGGAATAGGAGCTTTGTTCC
TTGGGTTCTTGGGAGCAGCAGGAAGCACTATGGGCGCAGCGTCAATGACGCTGACGGTACAGGCCAGACA
ATTATTGTCTGGTATAGTGCAGCAGCAGAACAATTTGCTGAGGGCTATTGAGGCGCAACAGCATCTGTTG
CAACTCACAGTCTGGGGCATCAAGCAGCTCCAGGCAAGAATCCTGGCTGTGGAAAGATACCTAAAGGATC
AACAGCTCCTGGGGATTTGGGGTTGCTCTGGAAAACTCATTTGCACCACTGCTGTGCCTTGGAATGCTAG
TTGGAGTAATAAATCTCTGGAACAGATTTGGAATCACACGACCTGGATGGAGTGGGACAGAGAAATTAAC
AATTACACAAGCTTAATACACTCCTTAATTGAAGAATCGCAAAACCAGCAAGAAAAGAATGAACAAGAAT
TATTGGAATTAGATAAATGGGCAAGTTTGTGGAATTGGTTTAACATAACAAATTGGCTGTGGTATATAAA
ATTATTCATAATGATAGTAGGAGGCTTGGTAGGTTTAAGAATAGTTTTTGCTGTACTTTCTATAGTGAAT
AGAGTTAGGCAGGGATATTCACCATTATCGTTTCAGACCCACCTCCCAACCCCGAGGGGACCCAGAGAGG
GCCTATTTCCCATGATTCCTTCATATTTGCATATACGATACAAGGCTGTTAGAGAGATAATTAGAATTAA
TTTGACTGTAAACACAAAGATATTAGTACAAAATACGTGACGTAGAAAGTAATAATTTCTTGGGTAGTTT
GCAGTTTTAAAATTATGTTTTAAAATGGACTATCATATGCTTACCGTAACTTGAAAGTATTTCGATTTCT
TGGCTTTATATATCTTGTGGAAAGGACGAAACACCGCCACTGGATGAAAATATGACGTTTTAGAGCTAGA
AATAGCAAGTTAAAATAAGGCTAGTCCGTTATCAACTTGAAAAAGTGGCACCGAGTCGGTGCTTTTTTAA
GCTTGGCGTAACTAGATCTTGAGACAAATGGCAGTATTCATCCACAATTTTAAAAGAAAAGGGGGGATTG
GGGGGTACAGTGCAGGGGAAAGAATAGTAGACATAATAGCAACAGACATACAAACTAAAGAATTACAAAA
ACAAATTACAAAAATTCAAAATTTTCGGGTTTATTACAGGGACAGCAGAGATCCACTTTGGCGCCGGCTC
GAGGGGG
