>Addgene plasmid #75573 | PBK gRNA (BRDN0001145489) | depositor partial sequence | sequence record 143033 | Target Sequence
CCACTGGATGAAAATATGAC
