>Addgene plasmid #75573 | PBK gRNA (BRDN0001145489) | addgene partial sequence | sequence record 184141 | hU6-F
TAGAAAGTAATAATTTCTTGGGTAGTTTGCAGTTTTAAAATTATGTTTTAAAATGGACTATCATATGCTT
ACCGTAACTTGAAAGTATTTCGATTTCTTGGCTTTATATATCTTGTGGAAAGGACGAAACACCGCCACTG
GATGAAAATATGACGTTTTAGAGCTAGAAATAGCAAGTTAAAATAAGGCTAGTCCGTTATCAACTTGAAA
AAGTGGCACCGAGTCGGTGCTTTTTTAAGCTTGGCGTAACTAGATCTTGAGACAAATGGCAGTATTCATC
CACAATTTTAAAAGAAAAGGGGGGATTGGGGGGTACAGTGCAGGGGAAAGAATAGTAGACATAATAGCAA
CAGACATACAAACTAAAGAATTACAAAAACAAATTACAAAAATTCAAAATTTTCGGGTTTATTACAGGGA
CAGCAGAGATCCACTTTGGCGCCGGCTCGAGGGGGCCCGGGTGCAAAGATGGATAAAGTTTTAAACAGAG
AGGAATCTTTGCAGCTAATGGACCTTCTAGGTCTTGAAAGGAGTGGGAATTGGCTCCGGTGCCCGTCAGT
GGGCAGAGCG
